Addgene plasmid #145153: pcDNA3-sACE2v6
Purpose: Mammalian expression plasmid for soluble ACE2 (protease domain) high affinity variant 6
Depositing lab: Erik Procko. Depositing organization: University of Illinois at Urbana-Champaign. Publication: Engineering human ACE2 to optimize binding to the spike protein of SARS coronavirus 2. Chan KK, Dorosky D, Sharma P, Abbasi SA, Dye JM, Kranz DM, Herbert AS, Procko E. Science. 2020 Sep 4;369(6508):1261-1265. doi: 10.1126/science.abc0870. Epub 2020 Aug 4. PubMed 32753553.
Backbone
  Vector backbone: pcDNA3.1(+)
  Backbone manufacturer: Invitrogen
  Backbone size w/o insert (bp): 5332
  Total vector size (bp): 7207
  Vector type: Mammalian Expression
  Selectable markers: Neomycin (select with G418)
Growth in bacteria
  Bacterial resistance: Ampicillin, 100 μg/mL
  Growth temperature: 37°C
  Growth strain: DH5alpha
  Copy number: High Copy
Gene/Insert
  Gene/Insert name: Angiotensin-converting enzyme 2 (alt names: ACE2; peptidyl-dipeptidase A)
  Species: H. sapiens (human)
  Insert size (bp): 1875
  Mutation: Extracellular, soluble protease domain (a.a. M1-D615) with mutations T27Y, Q42L, L79T, T92Q, Q325P, N330Y, A386L
  GenBank ID: NM_021804.1
  Entrez Gene: ACE2 (a.k.a. ACEH)
  Promoter: CMV
  Cloning method: Restriction Enzyme; 5′ cloning site NheI (not destroyed); 3′ cloning site XhoI (not destroyed)
  Sequencing primers: 5′ CMV-fwd; 3′ BGH-rev
Terms and licenses: Academic/Nonprofit Terms; Industry Terms: Not Available to Industry
Depositor comments: Please visit https://www.biorxiv.org/content/10.1101/2020.03.16.994236v1 for BioRxiv preprint.
How to cite: pcDNA3-sACE2v6 was a gift from Erik Procko (Addgene plasmid # 145153 ; http://n2t.net/addgene:145153 ; RRID:Addgene_145153)
