[The description below was written by a language model from this plasmid's Addgene catalogue record and pLannotate feature annotations shown in this document.]
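Description:
pcDNA3-sACE2v6 is a mammalian expression plasmid built on the Invitrogen pcDNA3.1(+) backbone, about 7.2 kb in total, that encodes an engineered soluble form of human angiotensin-converting enzyme 2 (ACE2). The roughly 1.9 kb insert was cloned between NheI and XhoI sites, both retained. It comprises the extracellular protease domain only (residues M1 to D615), so the protein lacks its membrane anchor. It carries seven substitutions (T27Y, Q42L, L79T, T92Q, Q325P, N330Y and A386L) that define "high affinity variant 6". The record lists no epitope tag or fusion partner. Transcription is driven by the human cytomegalovirus immediate early enhancer and promoter and terminated by the bovine growth hormone polyadenylation signal. A T7 promoter lies just upstream of the coding sequence, a standard backbone element that allows in vitro transcription.

The plasmid is propagated in E. coli through a high-copy ColE1/pUC-type origin with ampicillin selection from the β-lactamase gene, and an f1 origin is also present. For selection in mammalian cells, an SV40 early promoter drives the neomycin phosphotransferase gene, followed by an SV40 polyadenylation signal, which confers G418 resistance. Several small annotations in the feature table are probably backbone remnants or homology-based calls rather than functional parts. These include a truncated HIV-1 LTR fragment, a ble fragment, the lac promoter/operator with a lacI fragment, and a bom fragment.

Judging from the stated purpose and the associated publication title, the construct is used to produce a soluble ACE2 variant engineered for stronger binding to the SARS-CoV-2 spike protein, for example in binding studies.
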