Features (pLannotate 1.2.2; 20 found; start..end, strand, type, name):
    143..522     +  enhancer       CMV enhancer: human cytomegalovirus immediate early enhancer
    523..726     +  promoter       CMV promoter: human cytomegalovirus (CMV) immediate early promoter
    722..755     +  LTR            5' LTR (truncated) (fragment): truncated 5' long terminal repeat (LTR) from HIV-1
    771..789     +  promoter       T7 promoter: promoter for bacteriophage T7 RNA polymerase
    815..2665    +  CDS            ACE2 (fragment): ACE2_HUMAN - Experimental evidence at protein level: Swiss-Prot protein existence level 1. [Isoform 2]: (Microbial infection) Non-functional as a receptor for human coronavirus SARS-CoV-2. From Homo sapiens (Human).
   2715..2939    +  polyA_signal   bGH poly(A) signal: bovine growth hormone polyadenylation signal
   2943..2964    +  promoter       SV40 promoter (fragment): SV40 enhancer and early promoter
   2985..3413    +  rep_origin     f1 ori (sequence partly withheld): f1 bacteriophage origin of replication; arrow indicates direction of (+) strand synthesis
   3427..3756    +  promoter       SV40 promoter: SV40 enhancer and early promoter
   3823..4614    +  CDS            neo: KKA2_KLEPN - Also known as kan, nptII. Experimental evidence at protein level: Swiss-Prot protein existence level 1. Resistance to kanamycin, neomycin, paromomycin, ribostamycin, butirosin and gentamicin B. From Klebsiella pneumoniae.
   4638..4796    +  CDS            ble (fragment): BLE_KLEPN - Experimental evidence at protein level: Swiss-Prot protein existence level 1. Binding protein with a strong affinity to the bleomycin family of antibiotics. Binds to CL990; an antimitotic-antibiotic compound. From Klebsiella pneumoniae.
   4791..4912    +  polyA_signal   SV40 poly(A) signal: SV40 polyadenylation signal
   4985..5001    -  protein_bind   lac operator: The lac repressor binds to the lac operator to inhibit transcription in E. coli. This inhibition can be relieved by adding lactose or isopropyl-β-D-thiogalactopyranoside (IPTG). lac repressor encoded by lacI
   5009..5039    -  promoter       lac promoter: promoter for the E. coli lac operon
   5054..5075    -  protein_bind   CAP binding site: CAP binding activates transcription in the presence of cAMP. E. coli catabolite activator protein
   5088..5180    -  CDS            lacI (fragment): lac repressor; lacI; The lac repressor binds to the lac operator to inhibit transcription in E. coli. This inhibition can be relieved by adding lactose or isopropyl-β-D-thiogalactopyranoside (IPTG).
   5363..5951    -  rep_origin     ori: high-copy-number ColE1/pMB1/pBR322/pUC origin of replication
   6122..6982    -  CDS            AmpR: β-lactamase; bla; confers resistance to ampicillin, carbenicillin, and related antibiotics
   6983..7087    -  promoter       AmpR promoter: bla
   7146..7198    -  misc_feature   bom (fragment): basis of mobility region from pBR322
>Addgene plasmid #145153 | pcDNA3-sACE2v6 | addgene full sequence | sequence record 292591 | Addgene NGS Result
TGTGTGTTGGAGGTCGCTGAGTAGTGCGCGAGCAAAATTTAAGCTACAACAAGGCAAGGCTTGACCGACA
ATTGCATGAAGAATCTGCTTAGGGTTAGGCGTTTTGCGCTGCTTCGCGATGTACGGGCCAGATATACGCG
TTGACATTGATTATTGACTAGTTATTAATAGTAATCAATTACGGGGTCATTAGTTCATAGCCCATATATG
GAGTTCCGCGTTACATAACTTACGGTAAATGGCCCGCCTGGCTGACCGCCCAACGACCCCCGCCCATTGA
CGTCAATAATGACGTATGTTCCCATAGTAACGCCAATAGGGACTTTCCATTGACGTCAATGGGTGGAGTA
TTTACGGTAAACTGCCCACTTGGCAGTACATCAAGTGTATCATATGCCAAGTACGCCCCCTATTGACGTC
AATGACGGTAAATGGCCCGCCTGGCATTATGCCCAGTACATGACCTTATGGGACTTTCCTACTTGGCAGT
ACATCTACGTATTAGTCATCGCTATTACCATGGTGATGCGGTTTTGGCAGTACATCAATGGGCGTGGATA
GCGGTTTGACTCACGGGGATTTCCAAGTCTCCACCCCATTGACGTCAATGGGAGTTTGTTTTGGCACCAA
AATCAACGGGACTTTCCAAAATGTCGTAACAACTCCGCCCCATTGACGCAAATGGGCGGTAGGCGTGTAC
GGTGGGAGGTCTATATAAGCAGAGCTCTCTGGCTAACTAGAGAACCCACTGCTTACTGGCTTATCGAAAT
TAATACGACTCACTATAGGGAGACCCAAGCTGGCTAGCGCCACCATGTCAAGCTCTTCCTGGCTCCTTCT
CAGCCTTGTTGCTGTAACTGCTGCTCAGTCCACCATTGAGGAACAGGCCAAGTACTTTTTGGACAAGTTT
AACCACGAAGCCGAAGACCTGTTCTATCTGAGTTCACTTGCTTCTTGGAATTATAACACCAATATTACTG
AAGAGAATGTCCAAAACATGAATAATGCTGGGGACAAATGGTCTGCCTTTTTAAAGGAACAGTCCACAAC
TGCCCAAATGTATCCACTACAAGAAATTCAGAATCTCCAAGTCAAGCTTCAGCTGCAGGCTCTTCAGCAA
AATGGGTCTTCAGTGCTCTCAGAAGACAAGAGCAAACGGTTGAACACAATTCTAAATACAATGAGCACCA
TCTACAGTACTGGAAAAGTTTGTAACCCAGATAATCCACAAGAATGCTTATTACTTGAACCAGGTTTGAA
TGAAATAATGGCAAACAGTTTAGACTACAATGAGAGGCTCTGGGCTTGGGAAAGCTGGAGATCTGAGGTC
GGCAAGCAGCTGAGGCCATTATATGAAGAGTATGTGGTCTTGAAAAATGAGATGGCAAGAGCAAATCATT
ATGAGGACTATGGGGATTATTGGAGAGGAGACTATGAAGTAAATGGGGTAGATGGCTATGACTACAGCCG
CGGCCAGTTGATTGAAGATGTGGAACATACCTTTGAAGAGATTAAACCATTATATGAACATCTTCATGCC
TATGTGAGGGCAAAGTTGATGAATGCCTATCCTTCCTATATCAGTCCAATTGGATGCCTCCCTGCTCATT
TGCTTGGTGATATGTGGGGTAGATTTTGGACAAATCTGTACTCTTTGACAGTTCCCTTTGGACAGAAACC
AAACATAGATGTTACTGATGCAATGGTGGACCAGGCCTGGGATGCACAGAGAATATTCAAGGAGGCCGAG
AAGTTCTTTGTATCTGTTGGTCTTCCTAATATGACTCCAGGATTCTGGGAATATTCCATGCTAACGGACC
CAGGAAATGTTCAGAAAGCAGTCTGCCATCCCACAGCTTGGGACCTGGGGAAGGGCGACTTCAGGATTCT
TATGTGCACAAAGGTGACAATGGACGACTTCCTGACAGCTCATCATGAGATGGGGCATATCCAGTATGAT
ATGGCATATCTTGCACAACCTTTTCTGCTAAGAAATGGAGCTAATGAAGGATTCCATGAAGCTGTTGGGG
AAATCATGTCACTTTCTGCAGCCACACCTAAGCATTTAAAATCCATTGGTCTTCTGTCACCCGATTTTCA
AGAAGACAATGAAACAGAAATAAACTTCCTGCTCAAACAAGCACTCACGATTGTTGGGACTCTGCCATTT
ACTTACATGTTAGAGAAGTGGAGGTGGATGGTCTTTAAAGGGGAAATTCCCAAAGACCAGTGGATGAAAA
AGTGGTGGGAGATGAAGCGAGAGATAGTTGGGGTGGTGGAACCTGTGCCCCATGATGAAACATACTGTGA
CCCCGCATCTCTGTTCCATGTTTCTAATGATTACTCATTCATTCGATATTACACAAGGACCCTTTACCAA
TTCCAGTTTCAAGAAGCACTTTGTCAAGCAGCTAAACATGAAGGCCCTCTGCACAAATGTGACATCTCAA
ACTCTACAGAAGCTGGACAGAAACTGTTCAATATGCTGAGGCTTGGAAAATCAGAACCCTGGACCCTAGC
ATTGGAAAATGTTGTAGGAGCAAAGAACATGAATGTAAGGCCACTGCTCAACTACTTTGAGCCCTTATTT
ACCTGGCTGAAAGACCAGAACAAGAATTCTTTTGTGGGATGGAGTACCGACTGGAGTCCATATGCAGACG
GATCCTGATAACTCGAGTCTAGAGGGCCCGTTTAAACCCGCTGATCAGCCTCGACTGTGCCTTCTAGTTG
CCAGCCATCTGTTGTTTGCCCCTCCCCCGTGCCTTCCTTGACCCTGGAAGGTGCCACTCCCACTGTCCTT
TCCTAATAAAATGAGGAAATTGCATCGCATTGTCTGAGTAGGTGTCATTCTATTCTGGGGGGTGGGGTGG
GGCAGGACAGCAAGGGGGAGGATTGGGAAGACAATAGCAGGCATGCTGGGGATGCGGTGGGCTCTATGGC
TTCTGAGGCGGAAAGAACCAGCTGGGGCTCTAGGGGGTATCCCC
[124 nt withheld, positions 2985-3108]
C
[91 nt withheld, positions 3110-3200]
A
[49 nt withheld, positions 3202-3250]
CCTTTGACGTTGGAGTCCACGTTCTTT
[37 nt withheld, positions 3278-3314]
ACCCTATCTCGGTCTATTCTTTTGATTTATAAGGGATTTTGCCGATTTCGGCCTATTGGTTAAAAAATGA
GCTGATTTAACAAAAATTTAACGCGAATTAATTCTGTGGAATGTGTGTCAGTTAGGGTGTGGAAAGTCCC
CAGGCTCCCCAGCAGGCAGAAGTATGCAAAGCATGCATCTCAATTAGTCAGCAACCAGGTGTGGAAAGTC
CCCAGGCTCCCCAGCAGGCAGAAGTATGCAAAGCATGCATCTCAATTAGTCAGCAACCATAGTCCCGCCC
CTAACTCCGCCCATCCCGCCCCTAACTCCGCCCAGTTCCGCCCATTCTCCGCCCCATGGCTGACTAATTT
TTTTTATTTATGCAGAGGCCGAGGCCGCCTCTGCCTCTGAGCTATTCCAGAAGTAGTGAGGAGGCTTTTT
TGGAGGCCTAGGCTTTTGCAAAAAGCTCCCGGGAGCTTGTATATCCATTTTCGGATCTGATCAAGAGACA
GGATGAGGATCGTTTCGCATGATTGAACAAGATGGATTGCACGCAGGTTCTCCGGCCGCTTGGGTGGAGA
GGCTATTCGGCTATGACTGGGCACAACAGACAATCGGCTGCTCTGATGCCGCCGTGTTCCGGCTGTCAGC
GCAGGGGCGCCCGGTTCTTTTTGTCAAGACCGACCTGTCCGGTGCCCTGAATGAACTGCAGGACGAGGCA
GCGCGGCTATCGTGGCTGGCCACGACGGGCGTTCCTTGCGCAGCTGTGCTCGACGTTGTCACTGAAGCGG
GAAGGGACTGGCTGCTATTGGGCGAAGTGCCGGGGCAGGATCTCCTGTCATCTCACCTTGCTCCTGCCGA
GAAAGTATCCATCATGGCTGATGCAATGCGGCGGCTGCATACGCTTGATCCGGCTACCTGCCCATTCGAC
CACCAAGCGAAACATCGCATCGAGCGAGCACGTACTCGGATGGAAGCCGGTCTTGTCGATCAGGATGATC
TGGACGAAGAGCATCAGGGGCTCGCGCCAGCCGAACTGTTCGCCAGGCTCAAGGCGCGCATGCCCGACGG
CGAGGATCTCGTCGTGACCCATGGCGATGCCTGCTTGCCGAATATCATGGTGGAAAATGGCCGCTTTTCT
GGATTCATCGACTGTGGCCGGCTGGGTGTGGCGGACCGCTATCAGGACATAGCGTTGGCTACCCGTGATA
TTGCTGAAGAGCTTGGCGGCGAATGGGCTGACCGCTTCCTCGTGCTTTACGGTATCGCCGCTCCCGATTC
GCAGCGCATCGCCTTCTATCGCCTTCTTGACGAGTTCTTCTGAGCGGGACTCTGGGGTTCGAAATGACCG
ACCAAGCGACGCCCAACCTGCCATCACGAGATTTCGATTCCACCGCCGCCTTCTATGAAAGGTTGGGCTT
CGGAATCGTTTTCCGGGACGCCGGCTGGATGATCCTCCAGCGCGGGGATCTCATGCTGGAGTTCTTCGCC
CACCCCAACTTGTTTATTGCAGCTTATAATGGTTACAAATAAAGCAATAGCATCACAAATTTCACAAATA
AAGCATTTTTTTCACTGCATTCTAGTTGTGGTTTGTCCAAACTCATCAATGTATCTTATCATGTCTGTAT
ACCGTCGACCTCTAGCTAGAGCTTGGCGTAATCATGGTCATAGCTGTTTCCTGTGTGAAATTGTTATCCG
CTCACAATTCCACACAACATACGAGCCGGAAGCATAAAGTGTAAAGCCTGGGGTGCCTAATGAGTGAGCT
AACTCACATTAATTGCGTTGCGCTCACTGCCCGCTTTCCAGTCGGGAAACCTGTCGTGCCAGCTGCATTA
ATGAATCGGCCAACGCGCGGGGAGAGGCGGTTTGCGTATTGGGCGCTCTTCCGCTTCCTCGCTCACTGAC
TCGCTGCGCTCGGTCGTTCGGCTGCGGCGAGCGGTATCAGCTCACTCAAAGGCGGTAATACGGTTATCCA
CAGAATCAGGGGATAACGCAGGAAAGAACATGTGAGCAAAAGGCCAGCAAAAGGCCAGGAACCGTAAAAA
GGCCGCGTTGCTGGCGTTTTTCCATAGGCTCCGCCCCCCTGACGAGCATCACAAAAATCGACGCTCAAGT
CAGAGGTGGCGAAACCCGACAGGACTATAAAGATACCAGGCGTTTCCCCCTGGAAGCTCCCTCGTGCGCT
CTCCTGTTCCGACCCTGCCGCTTACCGGATACCTGTCCGCCTTTCTCCCTTCGGGAAGCGTGGCGCTTTC
TCATAGCTCACGCTGTAGGTATCTCAGTTCGGTGTAGGTCGTTCGCTCCAAGCTGGGCTGTGTGCACGAA
CCCCCCGTTCAGCCCGACCGCTGCGCCTTATCCGGTAACTATCGTCTTGAGTCCAACCCGGTAAGACACG
ACTTATCGCCACTGGCAGCAGCCACTGGTAACAGGATTAGCAGAGCGAGGTATGTAGGCGGTGCTACAGA
GTTCTTGAAGTGGTGGCCTAACTACGGCTACACTAGAAGAACAGTATTTGGTATCTGCGCTCTGCTGAAG
CCAGTTACCTTCGGAAAAAGAGTTGGTAGCTCTTGATCCGGCAAACAAACCACCGCTGGTAGCGGTGGTT
TTTTTGTTTGCAAGCAGCAGATTACGCGCAGAAAAAAAGGATCTCAAGAAGATCCTTTGATCTTTTCTAC
GGGGTCTGACGCTCAGTGGAACGAAAACTCACGTTAAGGGATTTTGGTCATGAGATTATCAAAAAGGATC
TTCACCTAGATCCTTTTAAATTAAAAATGAAGTTTTAAATCAATCTAAAGTATATATGAGTAAACTTGGT
CTGACAGTTACCAATGCTTAATCAGTGAGGCACCTATCTCAGCGATCTGTCTATTTCGTTCATCCATAGT
TGCCTGACTCCCCGTCGTGTAGATAACTACGATACGGGAGGGCTTACCATCTGGCCCCAGTGCTGCAATG
ATACCGCGAGACCCACGCTCACCGGCTCCAGATTTATCAGCAATAAACCAGCCAGCCGGAAGGGCCGAGC
GCAGAAGTGGTCCTGCAACTTTATCCGCCTCCATCCAGTCTATTAATTGTTGCCGGGAAGCTAGAGTAAG
TAGTTCGCCAGTTAATAGTTTGCGCAACGTTGTTGCCATTGCTACAGGCATCGTGGTGTCACGCTCGTCG
TTTGGTATGGCTTCATTCAGCTCCGGTTCCCAACGATCAAGGCGAGTTACATGATCCCCCATGTTGTGCA
AAAAAGCGGTTAGCTCCTTCGGTCCTCCGATCGTTGTCAGAAGTAAGTTGGCCGCAGTGTTATCACTCAT
GGTTATGGCAGCACTGCATAATTCTCTTACTGTCATGCCATCCGTAAGATGCTTTTCTGTGACTGGTGAG
TACTCAACCAAGTCATTCTGAGAATAGTGTATGCGGCGACCGAGTTGCTCTTGCCCGGCGTCAATACGGG
ATAATACCGCGCCACATAGCAGAACTTTAAAAGTGCTCATCATTGGAAAACGTTCTTCGGGGCGAAAACT
CTCAAGGATCTTACCGCTGTTGAGATCCAGTTCGATGTAACCCACTCGTGCACCCAACTGATCTTCAGCA
TCTTTTACTTTCACCAGCGTTTCTGGGTGAGCAAAAACAGGAAGGCAAAATGCCGCAAAAAAGGGAATAA
GGGCGACACGGAAATGTTGAATACTCATACTCTTCCTTTTTCAATATTATTGAAGCATTTATCAGGGTTA
TTGTCTCATGAGCGGATACATATTTGAATGTATTTAGAAAAATAAACAAATAGGGGTTCCGCGCACATTT
CCCCGAAAAGTGCCACCTGACGTCGACGGATCGGGAGATCTCCCGATCCCCTATGGTGCACTCTCAGTAC
AATCTGCTCTGATGCCGCATAGTTAAGCCAGTATCTGCTCCCTGCT
