>Addgene plasmid #145153 | pcDNA3-sACE2v6 | addgene partial sequence | sequence record 288165 | T7 5'-TAATACGACTCACTATAGGG-3'
CTCTTCCTGGCTCCTTCTCAGCCTTGTTGCTGTAACTGCTGCTCAGTCCACCATTGAGGAACAGGCCAAG
TACTTTTTGGACAAGTTTAACCACGAAGCCGAAGACCTGTTCTATCTGAGTTCACTTGCTTCTTGGAATT
ATAACACCAATATTACTGAAGAGAATGTCCAAAACATGAATAATGCTGGGGACAAATGGTCTGCCTTTTT
AAAGGAACAGTCCACAACTGCCCAAATGTATCCACTACAAGAAATTCAGAATCTCCAAGTCAAGCTTCAG
CTGCAGGCTCTTCAGCAAAATGGGTCTTCAGTGCTCTCAGAAGACAAGAGCAAACGGTTGAACACAATTC
TAAATACAATGAGCACCATCTACAGTACTGGAAAAGTTTGTAACCCAGATAATCCACAAGAATGCTTATT
ACTTGAACCAGGTTTGAATGAAATAATGGCAAACAGTTTAGACTACAATGAGAGGCTCTGGGCTTGGGAA
AGCTGGAGATCTGAGGTCGGCAAGCAGCTGAGGCCATTATATGAAGAGTATGTGGTCTTGAAAAATGAGA
TGGCAAGAGCAAATCATTATGAGGACTATGGGGATTATTGGAGAGGAGACTATGAAGTAAATGGGGTAGA
TGGCTATGACTACAGCCGCGGCCAGTTGATTGAAGATGTGGAACATACCTTTGAAGAGATTAAACCATTA
TATGAACATCTTCATGCCTATGTGA
