>Addgene plasmid #145153 | pcDNA3-sACE2v6 | addgene partial sequence | sequence record 288166 | BGH-rev 5'-TAGAAGGCACAGTCGAGG-3'
CTAGACTCGAGTTATCAGGATCCGTCTGCATATGGACTCCAGTCGGTACTCCATCCCACAAAAGAATTCT
TGTTCTGGTCTTTCAGCCAGGTAAATAAGGGCTCAAAGTAGTTGAGCAGTGGCCTTACATTCATGTTCTT
TGCTCCTACAACATTTTCCAATGCTAGGGTCCAGGGTTCTGATTTTCCAAGCCTCAGCATATTGAACAGT
TTCTGTCCAGCTTCTGTAGAGTTTGAGATGTCACATTTGTGCAGAGGGCCTTCATGTTTAGCTGCTTGAC
AAAGTGCTTCTTGAAACTGGAATTGGTAAAGGGTCCTTGTGTAATATCGAATGAATGAGTAATCATTAGA
AACATGGAACAGAGATGCGGGGTCACAGTATGTTTCATCATGGGGCACAGGTTCCACCACCCCAACTATC
TCTCGCTTCATCTCCCACCACTTTTTCATCCACTGGTCTTTGGGAATTTCCCCTTTAAAGACCATCCACC
TCCACTTCTCTAACATGTAAGTAAATGGCAGAGTCCCAACAATCGTGAGTGCTTGTTTGAGCAGGAAGTT
TATTTCTGTTTCATTGTCTTCTTGAAAATCGGGTGACAGAAGACCAATGGATTTTAAATGCTTAGGTGTG
GCTGCAGAAAGTGACATGATTTCCCCAACAGCTTCATGGAATCCTTCATTAGCTCCATTTCTTAGCAGAA
AAGGTTGTGCAAGATATGCCATATCATACTGGATATGCCCCATCTCATGATGAGCTGTCAGGAAGTCGTC
CATTGTCACCTTTGTGCACATAAGAATCCTGAAGTCGCCCTTCCCCAGGTCCCAAGCTGTGGGATGGCAG
ACTGCTTTCTGAACATTTCC
